Addgene plasmid #72073: Flrt1-Fc-His
Purpose: Expresses the extracellular region of the FLRT1 protein, C-terminally fused to the Fc region of human IgG1 + 6X histidine tag.
Depositing lab: Woj Wojtowicz. Depositing organization: University of California, Berkeley. Publication: An extracellular biochemical screen reveals that FLRTs and Unc5s mediate neuronal subtype recognition in the retina. Visser JJ, Cheng Y, Perry SC, Chastain AB, Parsa B, Masri SS, Ray TA, Kay JN, Wojtowicz WM. Elife. 2015 Dec 3;4. pii: e08149. doi: 10.7554/eLife.08149. PubMed 26633812.
Backbone
  Vector backbone: pCMVi-SV40ori
  Vector type: Mammalian Expression
Growth in bacteria
  Bacterial resistance: Ampicillin, 100 μg/mL
  Growth temperature: 37°C
  Growth strain: DH5alpha
  Copy number: High Copy
Gene/Insert
  Gene/Insert name: Flrt1 (alt names: Fibronectin leucine rich transmembrane protein 1; NCBI gene ID 396184; Reference sequence NM_201411.2)
  Species: M. musculus (mouse)
  Insert size (bp): 1638
  Entrez Gene: Flrt1 (a.k.a. D630040I23Rik)
  Promoter: CMV
  Tag / fusion protein: Fc-His (C terminal on backbone)
  Cloning method: Restriction Enzyme; 5′ cloning site NotI (not destroyed); 3′ cloning site SpeI (not destroyed)
  Sequencing primers: 5′ GTCAGAGGTAACTCCCGTTGC; 3′ ATCATGAGGGTGTCCTTG
Terms and licenses: Academic/Nonprofit Terms; Industry Terms: Not Available to Industry
How to cite: Flrt1-Fc-His was a gift from Woj Wojtowicz (Addgene plasmid # 72073 ; http://n2t.net/addgene:72073 ; RRID:Addgene_72073)
