[The description below was written by a language model from this plasmid's Addgene catalogue record and pLannotate feature annotations shown in this document.]
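Description:
Flrt1-Fc-His is a mammalian expression plasmid built on the pCMVi-SV40ori backbone and designed to produce a soluble, tagged form of the mouse FLRT1 ectodomain. It is propagated in E. coli through a high-copy ColE1/pUC-type origin with ampicillin selection from the bla gene. The annotated 7.4 kb sequence also contains an f1 phage origin and short remnants of rop, bom and lacZα, which appear to be leftovers of earlier cloning vectors with no functional role here. An SV40 enhancer/early promoter region is present. It normally contains the SV40 origin, in keeping with the backbone name, and would permit episomal amplification in cells expressing large T antigen. No mammalian selection marker is annotated, so the plasmid appears suited to transient transfection.

The expression cassette consists of the human CMV immediate-early enhancer and promoter followed by CMV intron A, an element commonly included to boost transcript processing and expression levels. Downstream, between retained NotI and SpeI sites, lies the extracellular region of mouse Flrt1 (fibronectin leucine rich transmembrane protein 1), annotated as a fragment of the full protein. It is fused in frame at its C terminus to the Fc region of human IgG1 and a 6X histidine tag supplied by the backbone, and the cassette ends with an SV40 polyadenylation signal. The His tag itself is not separately annotated in the feature table. The Fc portion typically dimerises the fusion and allows capture or detection with protein A/G or anti-Fc reagents, while the His tag allows metal-affinity purification. The associated publication describes an extracellular biochemical interaction screen linking FLRTs and Unc5s to neuronal subtype recognition in the retina, which fits use of this construct as a recombinant ectodomain reagent for binding assays.
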