Features (pLannotate 1.2.2; 14 found; start..end, strand, type, name):
     25..408     +  enhancer       CMV enhancer: human cytomegalovirus immediate early enhancer
    410..609     +  promoter       CMV promoter: human cytomegalovirus (CMV) immediate early promoter
    748..1573    +  intron         CMV intron A: human cytomegalovirus intron A (Chapman et al., 1991)
   1694..3247    +  CDS            Flrt1 (fragment): FLRT1_MOUSE - Experimental evidence at protein level: Swiss-Prot protein existence level 1. Plays a role in fibroblast growth factor-mediated signaling cascades that lead to the activation of MAP kinases (PubMed:16872596, PubMed:20421966). Promotes neurite outgrowth via FGFR1-mediated activation of downstream MAP kinases. Promotes an increase both in neurite number and in neurite length (PubMed:20421966). May play a role in cell-cell adhesion and cell guidance via its interaction with ADGRL1/LPHN1 and ADGRL3 (PubMed:22405201). From Mus musculus (Mouse).
   3254..3934    +  CDS            IGHG1 (fragment): IGHG1_HUMAN - Experimental evidence at protein level: Swiss-Prot protein existence level 1. Constant region of immunoglobulin heavy chains. Immunoglobulins, also known as antibodies, are membrane-bound or secreted glycoproteins produced by B lymphocytes. In the recognition phase of humoral immunity, the membrane-bound immunoglobulins serve as receptors which, upon binding of a specific antigen, trigger the clonal expansion and differentiation of B lymphocytes into immunoglobulins- secreting plasma cells. Secreted immunoglobulins mediate the effector phase of humoral immunity, which results in
   3984..4105    +  polyA_signal   SV40 poly(A) signal: SV40 polyadenylation signal
   4314..4902    -  rep_origin     ori: high-copy-number ColE1/pMB1/pBR322/pUC origin of replication
   5073..5933    -  CDS            AmpR: β-lactamase; bla; confers resistance to ampicillin, carbenicillin, and related antibiotics
   5934..6038    -  promoter       AmpR promoter: bla
   6133..6168    +  CDS            rop (fragment): Rop protein, which maintains plasmids at low copy number; rop
   6191..6521    +  promoter       SV40 promoter: SV40 enhancer and early promoter
   6644..6743    +  misc_feature   bom (fragment): basis of mobility region from pBR322
   6771..7199    -  rep_origin     f1 ori (sequence partly withheld): f1 bacteriophage origin of replication; arrow indicates direction of (+) strand synthesis
   7203..7360    -  CDS            lacZα (fragment): LacZα fragment of β-galactosidase; lacZ fragment
>Addgene plasmid #72073 | Flrt1-Fc-His | depositor full sequence | sequence record 131259 | Full Sequence
GTCGAGGTCTCGACGGTATCGATTGACATTGATTATTGACTAGCTAGTTATTAATAGTAATCAATTACGG
GGTCATTAGTTCATAGCCCATATATGGAGTTCCGCGTTACATAACTTACGGTAAATGGCCCGCCTGGCTG
ACCGCCCAACGACCCCCGCCCATTGACGTCAATAATGACGTATGTTCCCATAGTAACGCCAATAGGGACT
TTCCATTGACGTCAATGGGTGGAGTATTTACGGTAAACTGCCCACTTGGCAGTACATCAAGTGTATCATA
TGCCAAGTCCGCCCCCTATTGACGTCAATGACGGTAAATGGCCCGCCTGGCATTATGCCCAGTACATGAC
CTTACGGGACTTTCCTACTTGGCAGTACATCTACGTATTAGTCATCGCTATTACCATGGTGATGCGGTTT
TGGCAGTACACCAATGGGCGTGGATAGCGGTTTGACTCACGGGGATTTCCAAGTCTCCACCCCATTGACG
TCAATGGGAGTTTGTTTTGGCACCAAAATCAACGGGACTTTCCAAAATGTCGTAATAACCCCGCCCCGTT
GACGCAAATGGGCGGTAGGCGTGTACGGTGGGAGGTCTATATAAGCAGAGCTCGTTTAGTGAACCGTCAG
ATCGCCTGGAGACGCCATCCACGCTGTTTTGACCTCCATAGAAGACACCGGGACCGATCCAGCCTCCGCG
GCCGGGAACGGTGCATTGGAACGCGGATTCCCCGTGCCAAGAGTGACGTAAGTACCGCCTATAGACTCTA
TAGGCACACCCCTTTGGCTCTTATGCATGCTATACTGTTTTTGGCTTGGGGCCTATACACCCCCGCTTCC
ATATGCTATAGGTGATGGTATAGCTTAGCCTATAGGTGTGGGTTATTGACCATTATTGACCACTCCCCTA
TTGGTGACGATACTTTCCATTACTAATCCATAACATGGCTCTTTGCCACAACTATCTCTATTGGCTATAT
GCCAATACTCTGTCCTTCAGAGACTGACACGGACTCTGTATTTTTACAGGATGGGGTCCCATTTATTATT
TACAAATTCACATATACAACAACGCCGTCCCCCGTGCCCGCAGTTTTTATTAAACATAGCGTGGGATCTC
CACGCGAATCTCGGGTACGTGTTCCGGACATGGGCTCTTCTCCGGTAGCGGCGGAGCTTCCACATCCGAG
CCCTGGTCCCATGCCTCCAGCGGCTCATGGTCGCTCGGCAGCTCCTTGCTCCTAACAGTGGAGGCCAGAC
TTAGGCACAGCACAATGCCCACCACCACCAGTGTGCCGCACAAGGCCGTGGCGGTAGGGTATGTGTCTGA
AAATGAGCTCGGAGATTGGGCTCGCACCGCTGACGCAGATGGAAGACTTAAGGCAGCGGCAGAAGAAGAT
GCAGGCAGCTGAGTTGTTGTATTCTGATAAGAGTCAGAGGTAACTCCCGTTGCGGTGCTGTTAACGGTGG
AGGGCAGTGTAGTCTGAGCAGTACTCGTTGCTGCCGCGCGCGCCACCAGACATAATAGCTGACAGACTAA
CAGACTGTTCCTTTCCATGGGTCTTTTCTGCAGAAGCTTGAATTCTCGAGGATCCGCGGCCGCGCCACCA
TGGTGGTGGCACACTCTGCTGCCACCGCTACCACCACACCTGCTGCCACGGTCACAGCCACTGTCGTGAT
GACCACAGCCACCATGGACCTGCGGGACTGGCTGTTTCTCTGTTATGGGCTCATTGCCTTCCTCACGGAG
GTCATCGATAGCACCACCTGCCCATCAGTGTGCCGCTGTGACAATGGCTTCATCTACTGCAATGACCGGG
GACTCACATCCATCCCCTCAGACATCCCCGACGATGCCACCACCCTCTACCTACAGAACAACCAGATCAA
CAATGCGGGCATCCCTCAGGACCTCAAGACCAAGGTCAAGGTGCAGGTCATCTACCTGTATGAGAATGAC
CTGGACGAGTTCCCTATCAATCTCCCCCGCTCCCTGAGAGAGCTGCATCTGCAGGACAACAATGTGCGCA
CCATCGCCAGGGACTCTTTGGCTCGCATCCCGCTGCTGGAGAAGCTGCACCTGGACGACAACTCCGTTTC
CACCGTGAGCATCGAGGAGGATGCTTTTGCTGACAGCAAGCAGCTCAAGCTGCTTTTCCTGAGCCGGAAC
CACCTGAGCAGCATCCCGTCAGGGCTGCCCCACACGCTGGAGGAACTGAGGCTAGATGACAACCGCATCT
CTACCATCCCCCTGCACGCATTCAAGGGTCTCAACAGCCTGCGGCGCCTGGTTCTGGATGGCAACCTGCT
GGCCAACCAGCGCATTGCCGACGACACCTTCAGCCGGCTGCAGAACCTCACGGAGCTGTCGCTAGTACGG
AACTCGCTGGCTGCCCCGCCCCTTAATCTGCCCAGCGCCCACCTGCAGAAGCTCTACCTGCAGGACAATG
CCATCAGTCACATTCCCTACAACACCCTGGCCAAGATGCGGGAGCTGGAGAGGTTGGACCTGTCCAACAA
CAACCTCACCACGCTGCCTCGGGGCCTGTTTGATGACCTGGGGAACCTGGCACAGCTGCTTCTCAGGAAC
AACCCCTGGTTCTGTGGCTGTAACCTCATGTGGCTGAGGGACTGGGTGAGGGCACGGGCTGCAGTGGTCA
ATGTGCGGGGCCTCATGTGCCAGGGCCCTGAGAAGGTCCGGGGCATGGCCATCAAAGACATCACCAGCGA
GATGGATGAGTGCTTTGAGGCGGGGTCACAGGGCGGTGCTGCTAATGCAGCCGCCAAGACCACAGTCAGC
AACCATGCCTCTGCCACCACACCCCAGGGCTCTCTGTTTACCCTCAAGGCCAAGAGGCCAGGACTGCGCC
TCCCAGACTCCAACATTGACTACCCCATGGCCACTGGCGATGGCGCCAAGACATTGGTCATCCAGGTGAA
GCCACTGACGGCAGACTCTATCCGAATCACATGGAAGGCCATGCTACCCGCCTCTTCTTTCCGGCTCAGT
TGGCTACGTCTGGGCCATAGCCCGGCTGTGGGCTCTATAACAGAGACCCTGGTGCAGGGGGACAAGACAG
AGTACTTGCTGACAGCACTGGAGCCCAAGTCCACCTACATCATCTGTATGGTCACCATGGAGACTGGCAA
CACCTACGTGGCCGATGAGACACCTGTGTGTGCCAAGGCAGAGACAGCAGATAGCTATGGCCCTACCACC
ACGCTCAACCAGGAACAGAATGCTGGCACTAGTGACAAAACTCACACATGCCCACCGTGCCCAGCACCTG
AACTCCTGGGGGGACCGTCAGTCTTCCTCTTCCCCCCAAAACCCAAGGACACCCTCATGATCTCCCGGAC
CCCTGAGGTCACATGCGTGGTGGTGGACGTGAGCCACGAAGACCCTGAGGTCAAGTTCAACTGGTACGTG
GACGGCGTGGAGGTGCATAATGCCAAGACAAAGCCGCGGGAGGAGCAGTACAACAGCACGTACCGTGTGG
TCAGCGTCCTCACCGTCCTGCACCAGGACTGGCTGAATGGCAAGGAGTACAAGTGCAAGGTCTCCAACAA
AGCCCTCCCAGCCCCCATCGAGAAAACCATCTCCAAAGCCAAAGGGCAGCCCCGAGAACCACAGGTGTAT
ACCCTGCCCCCATCCCGGGATGAGCTGACCAAGAACCAGGTCAGCCTGACCTGCCTGGTCAAAGGCTTCT
ATCCCAGCGACATCGCCGTGGAGTGGGAGAGCAATGGGCAGCCGGAGAACAACTACAAGACCACGCCTCC
CGTGCTGGACTCCGACGGCTCCTTCTTCCTCTACAGCAAGCTCACCGTGGACAAGAGCAGGTGGCAGCAG
GGGAACGTCTTCTCATGCTCCGTGATGCATGAGGCTCTGCACAACCACTACACGCAGAAGAGCCTCTCCC
TGTCTCCGGGTAAAGGCGGCCATCATCACCATCACCATTAATCTAGAGATCTTATTAAAGCAGAACTTGT
TTATTGCAGCTTATAATGGTTACAAATAAAGCAATAGCATCACAAATTTCACAAATAAAGCATTTTTTTC
ACTGCATTCTAGTTGTGGTTTGTCCAAACTCATCAATGTATCTTATCATGTCTGGTCGACTCTAGCTAGA
CTCTTCCGCTTCCTCGCTCACTGACTCGCTGCGCTCGGTCGTTCGGCTGCGGCGAGCGGTATCAGCTCAC
TCAAAGGCGGTAATACGGTTATCCACAGAATCAGGGGATAACGCAGGAAAGAACATGTGAGCAAAAGGCC
AGCAAAAGGCCAGGAACCGTAAAAAGGCCGCGTTGCTGGCGTTTTTCCATAGGCTCCGCCCCCCTGACGA
GCATCACAAAAATCGACGCTCAAGTCAGAGGTGGCGAAACCCGACAGGACTATAAAGATACCAGGCGTTT
CCCCCTGGAAGCTCCCTCGTGCGCTCTCCTGTTCCGACCCTGCCGCTTACCGGATACCTGTCCGCCTTTC
TCCCTTCGGGAAGCGTGGCGCTTTCTCATAGCTCACGCTGTAGGTATCTCAGTTCGGTGTAGGTCGTTCG
CTCCAAGCTGGGCTGTGTGCACGAACCCCCCGTTCAGCCCGACCGCTGCGCCTTATCCGGTAACTATCGT
CTTGAGTCCAACCCGGTAAGACACGACTTATCGCCACTGGCAGCAGCCACTGGTAACAGGATTAGCAGAG
CGAGGTATGTAGGCGGTGCTACAGAGTTCTTGAAGTGGTGGCCTAACTACGGCTACACTAGAAGAACAGT
ATTTGGTATCTGCGCTCTGCTGAAGCCAGTTACCTTCGGAAAAAGAGTTGGTAGCTCTTGATCCGGCAAA
CAAACCACCGCTGGTAGCGGTGGTTTTTTTGTTTGCAAGCAGCAGATTACGCGCAGAAAAAAAGGATCTC
AAGAAGATCCTTTGATCTTTTCTACGGGGTCTGACGCTCAGTGGAACGAAAACTCACGTTAAGGGATTTT
GGTCATGAGATTATCAAAAAGGATCTTCACCTAGATCCTTTTAAATTAAAAATGAAGTTTTAAATCAATC
TAAAGTATATATGAGTAAACTTGGTCTGACAGTTACCAATGCTTAATCAGTGAGGCACCTATCTCAGCGA
TCTGTCTATTTCGTTCATCCATAGTTGCCTGACTCCCCGTCGTGTAGATAACTACGATACGGGAGGGCTT
ACCATCTGGCCCCAGTGCTGCAATGATACCGCGAGACCCACGCTCACCGGCTCCAGATTTATCAGCAATA
AACCAGCCAGCCGGAAGGGCCGAGCGCAGAAGTGGTCCTGCAACTTTATCCGCCTCCATCCAGTCTATTA
ATTGTTGCCGGGAAGCTAGAGTAAGTAGTTCGCCAGTTAATAGTTTGCGCAACGTTGTTGCCATTGCTAC
AGGCATCGTGGTGTCACGCTCGTCGTTTGGTATGGCTTCATTCAGCTCCGGTTCCCAACGATCAAGGCGA
GTTACATGATCCCCCATGTTGTGCAAAAAAGCGGTTAGCTCCTTCGGTCCTCCGATCGTTGTCAGAAGTA
AGTTGGCCGCAGTGTTATCACTCATGGTTATGGCAGCACTGCATAATTCTCTTACTGTCATGCCATCCGT
AAGATGCTTTTCTGTGACTGGTGAGTACTCAACCAAGTCATTCTGAGAATAGTGTATGCGGCGACCGAGT
TGCTCTTGCCCGGCGTCAATACGGGATAATACCGCGCCACATAGCAGAACTTTAAAAGTGCTCATCATTG
GAAAACGTTCTTCGGGGCGAAAACTCTCAAGGATCTTACCGCTGTTGAGATCCAGTTCGATGTAACCCAC
TCGTGCACCCAACTGATCTTCAGCATCTTTTACTTTCACCAGCGTTTCTGGGTGAGCAAAAACAGGAAGG
CAAAATGCCGCAAAAAAGGGAATAAGGGCGACACGGAAATGTTGAATACTCATACTCTTCCTTTTTCAAT
ATTATTGAAGCATTTATCAGGGTTATTGTCTCATGAGCGGATACATATTTGAATGTATTTAGAAAAATAA
ACAAATAGGGGTTCCGCGCACATTTCCCCGAAAAGTGCCACCTGACGTCTAAGAAACCATTATTATCATG
ACATTAACCTATAAAAATAGGCGTATCACGAGGCCCTTTCGTCTCGCGCGTTTCGGTGATGACGGTGAAA
ACCTCTGACACATGCAGCTCCCGGAGGAATGTGTGTCAGTTAGGGTGTGGAAAGTCCCCAGGCTCCCCAG
GCAGGCAGAAGTATGCAAAGCATGCATCTCAATTAGTCAGCAACCAGGTGTGGAAAGTCCCCAGGCTCCC
CAGCAGGCAGAAGTATGCAAAGCATGCATCTCAATTAGTCAGCAACCATAGTCCCGCCCCTAACTCCGCC
CATCCCGCCCCTAACTCCGCCCAGTTCCGCCCATTCTCCGCCCCATGGCTGACTAATTTTTTTTATTTAT
GCAGAGGCCGAGGCCGCCTCTGCCTCTGAGCTATTCCAGAAGTAGTGAGGAGGCTTTTTTGGAGGCCTAG
GCTTTTGCAAAAAGCTCCCGGGAGCTTGTATATCCATTTTCGTCCCGGAGACGGTCACAGCTTGTCTGTA
AGCGGATGCCGGGAGCAGACAAGCCCGTCAGGGCGCGTCAGCGGGTGTTGGCGGGTGTCGGGGCTGGCTT
AACTATGCGGCATCAGAGCAGATTGTACTGAGAGTGCACCATATGCGGTGTGAAATACCGCACAGATGCG
TAAGGAGAAAATACCGCATCAGGAAATTGTAAGCGTTAATATTTTGTTAAAATTCGCGTTAAATTTTTGT
TAAATCAGCTCATTTTTTAACCAATAGGCCGAAATCGGCAAAATCCCTTATAAATCAAAAGAATAGACCG
AGATAGGGT
[37 nt withheld, positions 6870-6906]
AAAGAACGTGGACTCCAACGTCAAAGG
[49 nt withheld, positions 6934-6982]
T
[91 nt withheld, positions 6984-7074]
G
[124 nt withheld, positions 7076-7199]
CCATTCGCCATTCAGGCTGCGCAACTGTTGGGAAGGGCGATCGGTGCGGGCCTCTTCGCTATTACGCCAG
CTGGCGAAAGGGGGATGTGCTGCAAGGCGATTAAGTTGGGTAACGCCAGGGTTTTCCCAGTCACGACGTT
GTAAAACGACGGCCAGTGAATT
