>Addgene plasmid #72073 | Flrt1-Fc-His | addgene partial sequence | sequence record 137321 | pMRB101-F 5'-aagatgcaggcagctgagtt-3'
ACGGTGGAGGGCAGTGTAGTCTGAGCAGTACTCGTTGCTGCCGCGCGCGCCACCAGACATAATAGCTGAC
AGACTAACAGACTGTTCCTTTCCATGGGTCTTTTCTGCAGAAGCTTGAATTCTCGAGGATCCGCGGCCGC
GCCACCATGGTGGTGGCACACTCTGCTGCCACCGCTACCACCACACCTGCTGCCACGGTCACAGCCACTG
TCGTGATGACCACAGCCACCATGGACCTGCGGGACTGGCTGTTTCTCTGTTATGGGCTCATTGCCTTCCT
CACGGAGGTCATCGATAGCACCACCTGCCCATCAGTGTGCCGCTGTGACAATGGCTTCATCTACTGCAAT
GACCGGGGACTCACATCCATCCCCTCAGACATCCCCGACGATGCCACCACCCTCTACCTACAGAA
