>Addgene plasmid #72073 | Flrt1-Fc-His | addgene partial sequence | sequence record 137324 | SV40pA-R 5'-GAAATTTGTGATGCTATTGC-3'
ATAAGATCTCTAGATTAATGGTGATGGTGATGATGGCCGCCTTTACCCGGAGACAGGGAGAGGCTCTTCT
GCGTGTAGTGGTTGTGCAGAGCCTCATGCATCACGGAGCATGAGAAGACGTTCCCCTGCTGCCACCTGCT
CTTGTCCACGGTGAGCTTGCTGTAGAGGAAGAAGGAGCCGTCGGAGTCCAGCACGGGAGGCGTGGTCTTG
TAGTTGTTCTCCGGCTGCCCATTGCTCTCCCACTCCACGGCGATGTCGCTGGGATAGAAGCCTTTGACCA
GGCAGGTCAGGCTGACCTGGTTCTTGGTCAGCTCATCCCGGGATGGGGGCAGGGTATACACCTGTGGTTC
TCGGGGCTGCCCTTTGGCTTTGGAGATGGTTTTCTCGATGGGGGCTGGGAGGGCTTTGTTGGAGACCTTG
CACTTGTACTCCTTGCCATTCAGCCAGTCCTGGTGCAGGACGGTGAGGACGCTGACCACACGGTACGTGC
TGTTGTACTGCTCCTCCCGCGGCTTTGTCTTGGCATTATGCACCTCCACGCCGTCCACGTACCAGTTGAA
CTTGACCTCAGGGTCTTCGTGGCTCACGTCCACCACCACGCATGTGACCTCAGGGGTCCGGGAGATCATG
AGGGTGTCCTTGGGTTTTGGGGGGAAGAGGAAGACTGACGGTCCCCCCAGGAGTTCAGGTGCTGGGCACG
GTGGGCATGTGTGAGTTTTGTCACTAGTGCCAGCATTCTGTTCCTGGTTGAGCGTGGTGGTAGGGCCATA
GCTATCTGCTGTCTCTGCCTTGGCACACACAGGTGTCTCATCGGCCACGTA
